Addgene plasmid #132714: pPRIME-CMV-GFP-shNts2
Purpose: Encodes short hairpin RNA (shRNA) #2 that targets the 3’-untranslated region of the rat Nts
Depositing lab: Robert Messing. Depositing organization: University of Texas at Austin. Publication: Dissecting the Roles of GABA and Neuropeptides from Rat Central Amygdala CRF Neurons in Anxiety and Fear Learning. Pomrenze MB, Giovanetti SM, Maiya R, Gordon AG, Kreeger LJ, Messing RO. Cell Rep. 2019 Oct 1;29(1):13-21.e4. doi: 10.1016/j.celrep.2019.08.083. PubMed 31577943.
Backbone
  Vector backbone: pPRIME-CMV-GFP-recipient
  Backbone manufacturer: Addgene Plasmid #11657
  Backbone size w/o insert (bp): 8491
  Total vector size (bp): 8608
  Vector type: Lentiviral
Growth in bacteria
  Bacterial resistance: Chloramphenicol, 25 μg/mL
  Growth temperature: 37°C
  Growth strain: NEB Stable
  Copy number: Low Copy
Gene/Insert
  Gene/Insert name: shNts(2) (alt name: small hairpin RNA targeting the 3’-untranslated regions (UTR) of rat proNeurotensin)
  Species: R. norvegicus (rat)
  GenBank ID: NM_001102381
  Entrez Gene: Nts
  Promoter: CMV
  Cloning method: Restriction Enzyme; 5′ cloning site XhoI (not destroyed); 3′ cloning site EcoRI (not destroyed)
  Sequencing primers: 5′ TCTTGTAGTTGCCGTCGTC; 3′ GCTGAACGGTCTGGTTATAGG
Terms and licenses: Academic/Nonprofit Terms; Industry Terms: Not Available to Industry
How to cite: pPRIME-CMV-GFP-shNts2 was a gift from Robert Messing (Addgene plasmid # 132714 ; http://n2t.net/addgene:132714 ; RRID:Addgene_132714)
