[The description below was written by a language model from this plasmid's Addgene catalogue record and pLannotate feature annotations shown in this document.]
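Description:
pPRIME-CMV-GFP-shNts2 is an HIV-1-based lentiviral transfer plasmid built on the pPRIME-CMV-GFP-recipient backbone, carrying the second of a set of short hairpin RNAs directed against the 3'-untranslated region of the rat neurotensin (Nts, proNeurotensin) transcript. The hairpin was cloned between XhoI and EcoRI sites, both retained, so that it sits in the gap between annotated 5' and 3' flanking sequences of human miR-30a. This microRNA-style context lets the hairpin be transcribed by RNA polymerase II and processed through the endogenous miRNA pathway. An internal CMV enhancer/promoter drives EGFP, and the miR-30a-embedded shRNA lies immediately downstream of the EGFP coding sequence, so fluorescence and knockdown would be expected to come from a single transcript and GFP marks cells expressing the hairpin.

The viral portion begins with a second CMV enhancer/promoter fused to a truncated 5' LTR, which drives genomic RNA production in packaging cells. It is followed by the Ψ packaging signal with a gag fragment, the RRE for Rev-dependent export, and the cPPT/CTS. A WPRE lies downstream of the expression cassette to enhance transcript expression, ahead of a nef fragment and the 3' LTR region (annotated by the software as another truncated LTR). A cat promoter and chloramphenicol resistance gene sit within the proviral region after the miR-30a cassette, and the backbone also carries AmpR and a ColE1/pUC-type origin. The catalogue lists chloramphenicol as the selection and describes the plasmid as low copy. The sequenced record is 8,637 nt, slightly more than the listed 8,608 bp. The associated work concerns neuropeptide function in rat central amygdala CRF neurons, consistent with use for Nts knockdown in rat cells or tissue.
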