Features (pLannotate 1.2.2; 25 found; start..end, strand, type, name):
    266..359     +  ncRNA          5' miR-30a: sequence upstream of the 71-nt precursor of the human miR-30a microRNA (Zeng et al., 2002) miRNA
    471..583     +  ncRNA          3' miR-30a: sequence downstream of the 71-nt precursor of the human miR-30a microRNA (Zeng et al., 2002) miRNA
    737..839     +  promoter       cat promoter: promoter of the E. coli cat gene encoding chloramphenicol acetyltransferase
    840..1499    +  CDS            CmR: chloramphenicol acetyltransferase; cat; confers resistance to chloramphenicol
   1682..1706    -  misc_feature   MCS (fragment): pBluescript multiple cloning site
   1751..1774    +  misc_feature   MCS (fragment): pBluescript multiple cloning site
   1774..2362    +  misc_feature   WPRE: woodchuck hepatitis virus posttranscriptional regulatory element
   2363..2382    +  misc_feature   MCS (fragment): pBluescript multiple cloning site
   2384..2884    +  CDS            nef (fragment): NEF_HV1LA - Experimental evidence at protein level: Swiss-Prot protein existence level 1. Extracellular Nef protein targets CD4(+) T-lymphocytes for apoptosis by interacting with CXCR4 surface receptors. From Human immunodeficiency virus type 1 group M subtype B (isolate Lai) (HIV-1).
   2891..3071    +  LTR            5' LTR (truncated): truncated 5' long terminal repeat (LTR) from HIV-1
   3133..3721    -  rep_origin     ori: high-copy-number ColE1/pMB1/pBR322/pUC origin of replication
   3892..4752    -  CDS            AmpR: β-lactamase; bla; confers resistance to ampicillin, carbenicillin, and related antibiotics
   4753..4857    -  promoter       AmpR promoter: bla
   4916..4968    -  misc_feature   bom (fragment): basis of mobility region from pBR322
   5123..5502    +  enhancer       CMV enhancer: human cytomegalovirus immediate early enhancer
   5503..5702    +  promoter       CMV promoter: human cytomegalovirus (CMV) immediate early promoter
   5720..5900    +  LTR            5' LTR (truncated): truncated 5' long terminal repeat (LTR) from HIV-1
   5947..6072    +  misc_feature   HIV-1 Ψ: packaging signal of human immunodeficiency virus type 1
   6056..6394    +  CDS            HIV-1 gag (fragment): gag protein from human immunodeficiency virus 1; gag
   6569..6802    +  misc_feature   RRE: The Rev response element (RRE) of HIV-1 allows for Rev-dependent mRNA export from the nucleus to the cytoplasm.
   7179..7279    +  CDS            Rev (fragment): human immunodeficiency virus 1 (HIV-1) Rev protein; rev; enhances nuclear export of unspliced and incompletely spliced viral mRNAs
   7329..7446    +  misc_feature   cPPT/CTS: central polypurine tract and central termination sequence of HIV-1
   7583..7886    +  enhancer       CMV enhancer: human cytomegalovirus immediate early enhancer
   7887..8090    +  promoter       CMV promoter: human cytomegalovirus (CMV) immediate early promoter
   8135..214     +  CDS            EGFP (across the origin): EGFP is a basic (constitutively fluorescent) green fluorescent protein published in 1996, derived from Aequorea victoria. It is reported to be a rapidly-maturing weak dimer with moderate acid sensitivity.
>Addgene plasmid #132714 | pPRIME-CMV-GFP-shNts2 | addgene full sequence | sequence record 260401 | Addgene NGS Result
CCGCCACAACATCGAGGACGGCAGCGTGCAGCTCGCCGACCACTACCAGCAGAACACCCCCATCGGCGAC
GGCCCCGTGCTGCTGCCCGACAACCACTACCTGAGCACCCAGTCCGCCCTGAGCAAAGACCCCAACGAGA
AGCGCGATCACATGGTCCTGCTGGAGTTCGTGACCGCCGCCGGGATCACTCTCGGCATGGACGAGCTGTA
CAAGTAGCGGCCGCAAGCCTTGTTAAGTGCTCGCTTCGGCAGCACATATACTATGTTGAATGAGGCTTCA
GTACTTTACAGAATCGTTGCCTGCACATCTTGGAAACACTTGCTGGGATTACTTCTTCAGGTTAACCCAA
CAGAAGGCTCGAGAAGGTATATTGCTGTTGACAGTGAGCGCACCTGTTATCTGGATACACATTAGTGAAG
CCACAGATGTAATGTGTATCCAGATAACAGGTATGCCTACTGCCTCGGAATTCAAGGGGCTACTTTAGGA
GCAATTATCTTGTTTACTAAAACTGAATACCTTGCTATCTCTTTGATACATTTTTACAAAGCTGAATTAA
AATGGTATAAATTAAATCACTTTTTTCAATTGGAAGACTAATGCGTTTAAACACGCGGCGACGCGTTCGA
CCGAATAAATACCTGTGACGGAAGATCACTTCGCAGAATAAATAAATCCTGGTGTCCCTGTTGATACCGG
GAAGCCCTGGGCCAACTTTTGGCGAAAATGAGACGTTGATCGGCACGTAAGAGGTTCCAACTTTCACCAT
AATGAAATAAGATCACTACCGGGCGTATTTTTTGAGTTGTCGAGATTTTCAGGAGCTAAGGAAGCTAAAA
TGGAGAAAAAAATCACTGGATATACCACCGTTGATATATCCCAATGGCATCGTAAAGAACATTTTGAGGC
ATTTCAGTCAGTTGCTCAATGTACCTATAACCAGACCGTTCAGCTGGATATTACGGCCTTTTTAAAGACC
GTAAAGAAAAATAAGCACAAGTTTTATCCGGCCTTTATTCACATTCTTGCCCGCCTGATGAATGCTCATC
CGGAATTACGTATGGCAATGAAAGACGGTGAGCTGGTGATATGGGATAGTGTTCACCCTTGTTACACCGT
TTTCCATGAGCAAACTGAAACGTTTTCATCGCTCTGGAGTGAATACCACGACGATTTCCGGCAGTTTCTA
CACATATATTCGCAAGATGTGGCGTGTTACGGTGAAAACCTGGCCTATTTCCCTAAAGGGTTTATTGAGA
ATATGTTTTTCGTCTCAGCCAATCCCTGGGTGAGTTTCACCAGTTTTGATTTAAACGTGGCCAATATGGA
CAACTTCTTCGCCCCCGTTTTCACCATGGGCAAATATTATACGCAAGGCGACAAGGTGCTGATGCCGCTG
GCGATTCAGGTTCATCATGCCGTTTGTGATGGCTTCCATGTCGGCAGAATGCTTAATGAATTACAACAGT
ACTGCGATGAGTGGCAGGGCGGGGCGTAATTTTTTTAAGGCAGTTATTGGTGCCCTTAAACGCCTGGTTG
CTACGCCTGAATAAGTGATAATAAGCGGATGAATGGCAGAAATTCGGATCTCGCGCGTTTGGGCGGTGGC
TCCCTGCCACGCGGCTCCGAACAGAAGCTGATCTCCGAAGAGGATCTGACATGTGTTTAAACTTAATTAA
GTCGAGGTCGACGGTATCGATAAGCTCGCTTCACGAGATCATGTTTAAGGGTTCCGGTTCCACTAGGTAC
AATTCGATATCAAGCTTATCGATAATCAACCTCTGGATTACAAAATTTGTGAAAGATTGACTGGTATTCT
TAACTATGTTGCTCCTTTTACGCTATGTGGATACGCTGCTTTAATGCCTTTGTATCATGCTATTGCTTCC
CGTATGGCTTTCATTTTCTCCTCCTTGTATAAATCCTGGTTGCTGTCTCTTTATGAGGAGTTGTGGCCCG
TTGTCAGGCAACGTGGCGTGGTGTGCACTGTGTTTGCTGACGCAACCCCCACTGGTTGGGGCATTGCCAC
CACCTGTCAGCTCCTTTCCGGGACTTTCGCTTTCCCCCTCCCTATTGCCACGGCGGAACTCATCGCCGCC
TGCCTTGCCCGCTGCTGGACAGGGGCTCGGCTGTTGGGCACTGACAATTCCGTGGTGTTGTCGGGGAAAT
CATCGTCCTTTCCTTGGCTGCTCGCCTGTGTTGCCACCTGGATTCTGCGCGGGACGTCCTTCTGCTACGT
CCCTTCGGCCCTCAATCCAGCGGACCTTCCTTCCCGCGGCCTGCTGCCGGCTCTGCGGCCTCTTCCGCGT
CTTCGCCTTCGCCCTCAGACGAGTCGGATCTCCCTTTGGGCCGCCTCCCCGCATCGATACCGTCGACCTC
GATCGAGACCTAGAAAAACATGGAGCAATCACAAGTAGCAATACAGCAGCTACCAATGCTGATTGTGCCT
GGCTAGAAGCACAAGAGGAGGAGGAGGTGGGTTTTCCAGTCACACCTCAGGTACCTTTAAGACCAATGAC
TTACAAGGCAGCTGTAGATCTTAGCCACTTTTTAAAAGAAAAGGGGGGACTGGAAGGGCTAATTCACTCC
CAACGAAGACAAGATATCCTTGATCTGTGGATCTACCACACACAAGGCTACTTCCCTGATTGGCAGAACT
ACACACCAGGGCCAGGGATCAGATATCCACTGACCTTTGGATGGTGCTACAAGCTAGTACCAGTTGAGCA
AGAGAAGGTAGAAGAAGCCAATGAAGGAGAGAACACCCGCTTGTTACACCCTGTGAGCCTGCATGGGATG
GATGACCCGGAGAGAGAAGTATTAGAGTGGAGGTTTGACAGCCGCCTAGCATTTCATCACATGGCCCGAG
AGCTGCATCCGGACTGTACTGGGTCTCTCTGGTTAGACCAGATCTGAGCCTGGGAGCTCTCTGGCTAACT
AGGGAACCCACTGCTTAAGCCTCAATAAAGCTTGCCTTGAGTGCTTCAAGTAGTGTGTGCCCGTCTGTTG
TGTGACTCTGGTAACTAGAGATCCCTCAGACCCTTTTAGTCAGTGTGGAAAATCTCTAGCAGCATGTGAG
CAAAAGGCCAGCAAAAGGCCAGGAACCGTAAAAAGGCCGCGTTGCTGGCGTTTTTCCATAGGCTCCGCCC
CCCTGACGAGCATCACAAAAATCGACGCTCAAGTCAGAGGTGGCGAAACCCGACAGGACTATAAAGATAC
CAGGCGTTTCCCCCTGGAAGCTCCCTCGTGCGCTCTCCTGTTCCGACCCTGCCGCTTACCGGATACCTGT
CCGCCTTTCTCCCTTCGGGAAGCGTGGCGCTTTCTCATAGCTCACGCTGTAGGTATCTCAGTTCGGTGTA
GGTCGTTCGCTCCAAGCTGGGCTGTGTGCACGAACCCCCCGTTCAGCCCGACCGCTGCGCCTTATCCGGT
AACTATCGTCTTGAGTCCAACCCGGTAAGACACGACTTATCGCCACTGGCAGCAGCCACTGGTAACAGGA
TTAGCAGAGCGAGGTATGTAGGCGGTGCTACAGAGTTCTTGAAGTGGTGGCCTAACTACGGCTACACTAG
AAGAACAGTATTTGGTATCTGCGCTCTGCTGAAGCCAGTTACCTTCGGAAAAAGAGTTGGTAGCTCTTGA
TCCGGCAAACAAACCACCGCTGGTAGCGGTGGTTTTTTTGTTTGCAAGCAGCAGATTACGCGCAGAAAAA
AAGGATCTCAAGAAGATCCTTTGATCTTTTCTACGGGGTCTGACGCTCAGTGGAACGAAAACTCACGTTA
AGGGATTTTGGTCATGAGATTATCAAAAAGGATCTTCACCTAGATCCTTTTAAATTAAAAATGAAGTTTT
AAATCAATCTAAAGTATATATGAGTAAACTTGGTCTGACAGTTACCAATGCTTAATCAGTGAGGCACCTA
TCTCAGCGATCTGTCTATTTCGTTCATCCATAGTTGCCTGACTCCCCGTCGTGTAGATAACTACGATACG
GGAGGGCTTACCATCTGGCCCCAGTGCTGCAATGATACCGCGAGACCCACGCTCACCGGCTCCAGATTTA
TCAGCAATAAACCAGCCAGCCGGAAGGGCCGAGCGCAGAAGTGGTCCTGCAACTTTATCCGCCTCCATCC
AGTCTATTAATTGTTGCCGGGAAGCTAGAGTAAGTAGTTCGCCAGTTAATAGTTTGCGCAACGTTGTTGC
CATTGCTACAGGCATCGTGGTGTCACGCTCGTCGTTTGGTATGGCTTCATTCAGCTCCGGTTCCCAACGA
TCAAGGCGAGTTACATGATCCCCCATGTTGTGCAAAAAAGCGGTTAGCTCCTTCGGTCCTCCGATCGTTG
TCAGAAGTAAGTTGGCCGCAGTGTTATCACTCATGGTTATGGCAGCACTGCATAATTCTCTTACTGTCAT
GCCATCCGTAAGATGCTTTTCTGTGACTGGTGAGTACTCAACCAAGTCATTCTGAGAATAGTGTATGCGG
CGACCGAGTTGCTCTTGCCCGGCGTCAATACGGGATAATACCGCGCCACATAGCAGAACTTTAAAAGTGC
TCATCATTGGAAAACGTTCTTCGGGGCGAAAACTCTCAAGGATCTTACCGCTGTTGAGATCCAGTTCGAT
GTAACCCACTCGTGCACCCAACTGATCTTCAGCATCTTTTACTTTCACCAGCGTTTCTGGGTGAGCAAAA
ACAGGAAGGCAAAATGCCGCAAAAAAGGGAATAAGGGCGACACGGAAATGTTGAATACTCATACTCTTCC
TTTTTCAATATTATTGAAGCATTTATCAGGGTTATTGTCTCATGAGCGGATACATATTTGAATGTATTTA
GAAAAATAAACAAATAGGGGTTCCGCGCACATTTCCCCGAAAAGTGCCACCTGACGTCGACGGATCGGGA
GATCTCCCGATCCCCTATGGTGCACTCTCAGTACAATCTGCTCTGATGCCGCATAGTTAAGCCAGTATCT
GCTCCCTGCTTGTGTGTTGGAGGTCGCTGAGTAGTGCGCGAGCAAAATTTAAGCTACAACAAGGCAAGGC
TTGACCGACAATTGCATGAAGAATCTGCTTAGGGTTAGGCGTTTTGCGCTGCTTCGCGATGTACGGGCCA
GATATACGCGTTGACATTGATTATTGACTAGTTATTAATAGTAATCAATTACGGGGTCATTAGTTCATAG
CCCATATATGGAGTTCCGCGTTACATAACTTACGGTAAATGGCCCGCCTGGCTGACCGCCCAACGACCCC
CGCCCATTGACGTCAATAATGACGTATGTTCCCATAGTAACGCCAATAGGGACTTTCCATTGACGTCAAT
GGGTGGAGTATTTACGGTAAACTGCCCACTTGGCAGTACATCAAGTGTATCATATGCCAAGTACGCCCCC
TATTGACGTCAATGACGGTAAATGGCCCGCCTGGCATTATGCCCAGTACATGACCTTATGGGACTTTCCT
ACTTGGCAGTACATCTACGTATTAGTCATCGCTATTACCATGGTGATGCGGTTTTGGCAGTACATCAATG
GGCGTGGATAGCGGTTTGACTCACGGGGATTTCCAAGTCTCCACCCCATTGACGTCAATGGGAGTTTGTT
TTGGCACCAAAATCAACGGGACTTTCCAAAATGTCGTAACAACTCCGCCCCATTGACGCAAATGGGCGGT
AGGCGTGTACGGTGGGAGGTCTATATAAGCAGCGCGTTTTGCCTGTACTGGGTCTCTCTGGTTAGACCAG
ATCTGAGCCTGGGAGCTCTCTGGCTAACTAGGGAACCCACTGCTTAAGCCTCAATAAAGCTTGCCTTGAG
TGCTTCAAGTAGTGTGTGCCCGTCTGTTGTGTGACTCTGGTAACTAGAGATCCCTCAGACCCTTTTAGTC
AGTGTGGAAAATCTCTAGCAGTGGCGCCCGAACAGGGACTTGAAAGCGAAAGGGAAACCAGAGGAGCTCT
CTCGACGCAGGACTCGGCTTGCTGAAGCGCGCACGGCAAGAGGCGAGGGGCGGCGACTGGTGAGTACGCC
AAAAATTTTGACTAGCGGAGGCTAGAAGGAGAGAGATGGGTGCGAGAGCGTCAGTATTAAGCGGGGGAGA
ATTAGATCGCGATGGGAAAAAATTCGGTTAAGGCCAGGGGGAAAGAAAAAATATAAATTAAAACATATAG
TATGGGCAAGCAGGGAGCTAGAACGATTCGCAGTTAATCCTGGCCTGTTAGAAACATCAGAAGGCTGTAG
ACAAATACTGGGACAGCTACAACCATCCCTTCAGACAGGATCAGAAGAACTTAGATCATTATATAATACA
GTAGCAACCCTCTATTGTGTGCATCAAAGGATAGAGATAAAAGACACCAAGGAAGCTTTAGACAAGATAG
AGGAAGAGCAAAACAAAAGTAAGACCACCGCACAGCAAGCGGCCGGCCGCTGATCTTCAGACCTGGAGGA
GGAGATATGAGGGACAATTGGAGAAGTGAATTATATAAATATAAAGTAGTAAAAATTGAACCATTAGGAG
TAGCACCCACCAAGGCAAAGAGAAGAGTGGTGCAGAGAGAAAAAAGAGCAGTGGGAATAGGAGCTTTGTT
CCTTGGGTTCTTGGGAGCAGCAGGAAGCACTATGGGCGCAGCGTCAATGACGCTGACGGTACAGGCCAGA
CAATTATTGTCTGGTATAGTGCAGCAGCAGAACAATTTGCTGAGGGCTATTGAGGCGCAACAGCATCTGT
TGCAACTCACAGTCTGGGGCATCAAGCAGCTCCAGGCAAGAATCCTGGCTGTGGAAAGATACCTAAAGGA
TCAACAGCTCCTGGGGATTTGGGGTTGCTCTGGAAAACTCATTTGCACCACTGCTGTGCCTTGGAATGCT
AGTTGGAGTAATAAATCTCTGGAACAGATTTGGAATCACACGACCTGGATGGAGTGGGACAGAGAAATTA
ACAATTACACAAGCTTAATACACTCCTTAATTGAAGAATCGCAAAACCAGCAAGAAAAGAATGAACAAGA
ATTATTGGAATTAGATAAATGGGCAAGTTTGTGGAATTGGTTTAACATAACAAATTGGCTGTGGTATATA
AAATTATTCATAATGATAGTAGGAGGCTTGGTAGGTTTAAGAATAGTTTTTGCTGTACTTTCTATAGTGA
ATAGAGTTAGGCAGGGATATTCACCATTATCGTTTCAGACCCACCTCCCAACCCCGAGGGGACCCGACAG
GCCCGAAGGAATAGAAGAAGAAGGTGGAGAGAGAGACAGAGACAGATCCATTCGATTAGTGAACGGATCG
GCACTGCGTGCGCCAATTCTGCAGACAAATGGCAGTATTCATCCACAATTTTAAAAGAAAAGGGGGGATT
GGGGGGTACAGTGCAGGGGAAAGAATAGTAGACATAATAGCAACAGACATACAAACTAAAGAATTACAAA
AACAAATTACAAAAATTCAAAATTTTCGGGTTTATTACAGGGACAGCAGAGATCCAGTTTGGTTAGTACC
GGGCCCGCTCTAGACGTATTACCGCCATGCATTAGTTATTAATAGTAATCAATTACGGGGTCATTAGTTC
ATAGCCCATATATGGAGTTCCGCGTTACATAACTTACGGTAAATGGCCCGCCTGGCTGACCGCCCAACGA
CCCCCGCCCATTGACGTCAATAATGACGTATGTTCCCATAGTAACGCCAATAGGGACTTTCCATTGACGT
CAATGGGTGGAGTATTTACGGTAAACTGCCCACTTGGCAGTACATCAAGTGTATCATATGCCAAGTACGC
CCCCTATTGACGTCAATGACGGTAAATGGCCCGCCTGGCATTATGCCCAGTACATGACCTTATGGGACTT
TCCTACTTGGCAGTACATCTACGTATTAGTCATCGCTATTACCATGGTGATGCGGTTTTGGCAGTACATC
AATGGGCGTGGATAGCGGTTTGACTCACGGGGATTTCCAAGTCTCCACCCCATTGACGTCAATGGGAGTT
TGTTTTGGCACCAAAATCAACGGGACTTTCCAAAATGTCGTAACAACTCCGCCCCATTGACGCAAATGGG
CGGTAGGCGTGTACGGTGGGAGGTCTATATAAGCAGAGCTGGTTTAGTGAACCGTCAGATCCGCTAGCGC
TACCGGTCGCCACCATGGTGAGCAAGGGCGAGGAGCTGTTCACCGGGGTGGTGCCCATCCTGGTCGAGCT
GGACGGCGACGTAAACGGCCACAAGTTCAGCGTGTCCGGCGAGGGCGAGGGCGATGCCACCTACGGCAAG
CTGACCCTGAAGTTCATCTGCACCACCGGCAAGCTGCCCGTGCCCTGGCCCACCCTCGTGACCACCCTGA
CCTACGGCGTGCAGTGCTTCAGCCGCTACCCCGACCACATGAAGCAGCACGACTTCTTCAAGTCCGCCAT
GCCCGAAGGCTACGTCCAGGAGCGCACCATCTTCTTCAAGGACGACGGCAACTACAAGACCCGCGCCGAG
GTGAAGTTCGAGGGCGACACCCTGGTGAACCGCATCGAGCTGAAGGGCATCGACTTCAAGGAGGACGGCA
ACATCCTGGGGCACAAGCTGGAGTACAACTACAACAGCCACAACGTCTATATCATGGCCGACAAGCAGAA
GAACGGCATCAAGGTGAACTTCAAGAT
