>Addgene plasmid #132714 | pPRIME-CMV-GFP-shNts2 | depositor partial sequence | sequence record 255312 | Encodes short hairpin RNA (shRNA) #2 that targets rat Nts
CTCGAGAAGGTATATTGCTGTTGACAGTGAGCGCACCTGTTATCTGGATACACATTAGTGAAGCCACAGA
TGTAATGTGTATCCAGATAACAGGTATGCCTACTGCCTCGGAATTC
